>Addgene plasmid #227875 | pcDNA 3.3 N-MYC LIMA1 | addgene full sequence | sequence record 477317 | Addgene NGS Result
GTTAGGCGTTTTGCGCTGCTTCGCGATGTACGGGCCAGATATACGCGTTGACATTGATTATTGACTAGTT
ATTAATAGTAATCAATTACGGGGTCATTAGTTCATAGCCCATATATGGAGTTCCGCGTTACATAACTTAC
GGTAAATGGCCCGCCTGGCTGACCGCCCAACGACCCCCGCCCATTGACGTCAATAATGACGTATGTTCCC
ATAGTAACGCCAATAGGGACTTTCCATTGACGTCAATGGGTGGAGTATTTACGGTAAACTGCCCACTTGG
CAGTACATCAAGTGTATCATATGCCAAGTACGCCCCCTATTGACGTCAATGACGGTAAATGGCCCGCCTG
GCATTATGCCCAGTACATGACCTTATGGGACTTTCCTACTTGGCAGTACATCTACGTATTAGTCATCGCT
ATTACCATGGTGATGCGGTTTTGGCAGTACATCAATGGGCGTGGATAGCGGTTTGACTCACGGGGATTTC
CAAGTCTCCACCCCATTGACGTCAATGGGAGTTTGTTTTGGCACCAAAATCAACGGGACTTTCCAAAATG
TCGTAACAACTCCGCCCCATTGACGCAAATGGGCGGTAGGCGTGTACGGTGGGAGGTCTATATAAGCAGA
GCTCGTTTAGTGAACCGTCAGATCGCCTGGAGACGCCATCCACGCTGTTTTGACCTCCATAGAAGACACC
GGGACCGATCCAGCCTCCGGACTGAGCTCCTTAAGGTTAACGCCACCATGGAACAAAAACTCATCTCAGA
AGAGGATCTGTCTAGAGAATTCGGATCCATGGAATCGACTCCATTTAATAGACGCCAGTGGACTTCCCTG
TCATTGAGAGTAACAGCCAAAGAGCTTTCTCTTGTCAACAAGAACAAGTCATCCGCAATTGTGGAAATAT
TCTCCAAGTACCAGAAGGCTGCTGAAGAAGCCAACATGGAAAGGAAGAAAAATAACCCTGAAAGTCTGCC
CCAGCACTTTAGAAGAGGGACCCTGTCTGTGTTAAAGAAGAAGTGGGAGAACCCGGTGGCTGGGGCAGAA
TTCCACACAGACTCACTGCCAAACAGCAGCAGTGAGGGTGGGCACACAGCGGACTACCCTCCTGCTGAAG
TGACGGACAAGCCTGCTCCTGGAGTCAGAGCTGACCGGGAAGAGCACACCCAGCCCAAACCTAGATTTGG
ATCTCGTCCGGAAGCAGTTATCCAGAGCCGGTATCCTCGCTCAGAGAACAGCCACGATTTTAAAGCCCAG
GCCACGGAGAGCCAAAAAATGGAAAACTGTCTGGGAGATTCCAGGCATGAAGCAGAGAAGCCAGAGACGA
GCGAAAACACAGAAACTTCAGGCAAAATAGAGAAATACAACGTTCCACTGAATAGACTGAAGATGATGTT
TGAGAAAGGTGAACACAACCAAACCAAGAGTCTCTGGACCCAAAGCCGAAATGCGGGTGGAAGGAGGCTC
TCTGAAAACAACTGTTCCCTGGATGACTGGGAAATAGGTGCGGGTCATTTGTCTTCCTCTGCATTCAACT
CGGAGAAAAACGAGAGTAAGAGGAATCTGGAGCTGCCACGCCTCTCAGAAACCTCCATAAAGGACCGCAT
GGCCAAGTACCAGGCTGCAGTGTCCAAGCAGAGCAGCCCAGCCAGCTACACAAATGAGCTGAAAACCAGT
GAAAGCAAAACTCATAAATGGGAACAGAAGGAGAATGTGCCCCCAGGTCCCGAGGCCTGCAGCGTCCATC
AGGAAGGAAGCAAGGTTTCTACAACTGAGAATAGTCTAGTGGCCCTCTCTGTCCCTGCTGAAGATGACAC
CTGTAACTCCCAGGTGAAGAGCGAGGCCCAGCAGCCTATGCACCCTAAGCCGCTGAGTCCTGACGCCAGG
ACCTCCAGTCTTCCGGAAAGTTCTCCTTCCAAAACAGCGAAGAAGTTTCAGGCGCCGGCAAAGGAGAGCT
GCGTGGAGTGTCAGAAGACGGTGTACCCCATGGAACGGCTCCTGGCCAACCAGCAGGTGTTTCACATCAG
CTGTTTCCGATGCTCCTACTGCAACAACAAGCTCAGTCTAGGAACATATGCATCCTTACATGGACGAATC
TACTGTAAGCCTCACTTCAATCAACTCTTCAAGTCCAAAGGCAACTATGACGAGGGCTTTGGGCACAAGC
AGCATAAGGATCTGTGGGCAAGCAAGAGCGACAATGAGGAGACTTTGGGGAGACCAGCCCAGCCGCCTAA
TGCAGGGGAGAGCCCCCATAGCCCGGGTGTAGAAGATGCCCCCATCGCCAAGGTCGGCGTGCTGGCGGCA
AGTATGGAAGCCAAGGCCTCTTCTCAGAGGGAGAGGGAGGATAAGCCTGCGGAGACCAAGAAGCTGAGGA
TCGCCTGGCCTCCGCCAGCCGAGCTGGGCGGTTCCGGAAGTGCCCTGGAGGAAGGGATCAAAGTATCGAA
GCCCAAGTGGCCTCCGGAGGATGACGTCTGCAAGACGGAGGCCCCGGAGGATGTAGATCTGGACCTGAAG
AAGCTGCGGCGGTCTTCGTCCCTGAAGGAGAGGAGCCGCCCGTTTACGGTAGCAGCTTCCTTTCGAACCT
CTTCCATCAAGAGCCCCAAGGCCTCTTCGCCATCTCTCAGGAAAGGTTGGAGCGAGTCCGAGCAGAGTGA
GGAGTTTGGAGGAGGGATAGCGACGATGGAAAGGAAACAAACGGAAAATGCCAGACCCTCTGGGGAGAAA
GAGAATGTGGGAAAATCACGCTGGCAGGGCGAGGAAGTGCCGAGGAGCAAGGACCGTAGTTCTTTTGAGC
TGGAGAGTGAGAATTTTATGGAAAATGGAGCAAACATAGCTGAAGATGACAACCATGTCCACGCACAGCA
GTCCCCGTTAGAACCCGAGGCTCCGGGTTGGTCTGGCTTTGTAGACACCACGGCTGCTAAAGAATTCACT
ACCCAGAATCAAAAATCCCAAGATGTCGGGTTCTGGGAGGGAGAAGTGGTCCGAGAGCTGTCTGTGGAGG
AACAGATAAAGAGAAACCGGTACTATGATGAGGACGAGGATGAAGAACTCGAGCCATGGAAGCTTGATAT
CTAACTGACTGAACCGGTGGTACCAAACGGGGGAGGCTAACTGAAACACGGAAGGAGACAATACCGGAAG
GAACCCGCGCTATGACGGCAATAAAAAGACAGAATAAAACGCACGGGTGTTGGGTCGTTTGTTCATAAAC
GCGGGGTTCGGTCCCAGGGCTGGCACTCTGTCGATACCCCACCGAGACCCCATTGGGGCCAATACGCCCG
CGTTTCTTCCTTTTCCCCACCCCACCCCCCAAGTTCGGGTGAAGGCCCAGGGCTCGCAGCCAACGTCGGG
GCGGCAGGCCCTGCCATAGCAGATCTGCGCAGCTGGGGCTCTAGGGGGTATCCCC
[124 nt withheld, positions 3416-3539]
C
[91 nt withheld, positions 3541-3631]
A
[49 nt withheld, positions 3633-3681]
CCTTTGACGTTGGAGTCCACGTTCTTT
[37 nt withheld, positions 3709-3745]
ACCCTATCTCGGTCTATTCTTTTGATTTATAAGGGATTTTGCCGATTTCGGCCTATTGGTTAAAAAATGA
GCTGATTTAACAAAAATTTAACGCGAATTAATTCTGTGGAATGTGTGTCAGTTAGGGTGTGGAAAGTCCC
CAGGCTCCCCAGCAGGCAGAAGTATGCAAAGCATGCATCTCAATTAGTCAGCAACCAGGTGTGGAAAGTC
CCCAGGCTCCCCAGCAGGCAGAAGTATGCAAAGCATGCATCTCAATTAGTCAGCAACCATAGTCCCGCCC
CTAACTCCGCCCATCCCGCCCCTAACTCCGCCCAGTTCCGCCCATTCTCCGCCCCATGGCTGACTAATTT
TTTTTATTTATGCAGAGGCCGAGGCCGCCTCTGCCTCTGAGCTATTCCAGAAGTAGTGAGGAGGCTTTTT
TGGAGGCCTAGGCTTTTGCAAAAAGCTCCCGGGAGCTTGTATATCCATTTTCGGATCTGATCAAGAGACA
GGATGAGGATCGTTTCGCATGATTGAACAAGATGGATTGCACGCAGGTTCTCCGGCCGCTTGGGTGGAGA
GGCTATTCGGCTATGACTGGGCACAACAGACAATCGGCTGCTCTGATGCCGCCGTGTTCCGGCTGTCAGC
GCAGGGGCGCCCGGTTCTTTTTGTCAAGACCGACCTGTCCGGTGCCCTGAATGAACTGCAGGACGAGGCA
GCGCGGCTATCGTGGCTGGCCACGACGGGCGTTCCTTGCGCAGCTGTGCTCGACGTTGTCACTGAAGCGG
GAAGGGACTGGCTGCTATTGGGCGAAGTGCCGGGGCAGGATCTCCTGTCATCTCACCTTGCTCCTGCCGA
GAAAGTATCCATCATGGCTGATGCAATGCGGCGGCTGCATACGCTTGATCCGGCTACCTGCCCATTCGAC
CACCAAGCGAAACATCGCATCGAGCGAGCACGTACTCGGATGGAAGCCGGTCTTGTCGATCAGGATGATC
TGGACGAAGAGCATCAGGGGCTCGCGCCAGCCGAACTGTTCGCCAGGCTCAAGGCGCGCATGCCCGACGG
CGAGGATCTCGTCGTGACCCATGGCGATGCCTGCTTGCCGAATATCATGGTGGAAAATGGCCGCTTTTCT
GGATTCATCGACTGTGGCCGGCTGGGTGTGGCGGACCGCTATCAGGACATAGCGTTGGCTACCCGTGATA
TTGCTGAAGAGCTTGGCGGCGAATGGGCTGACCGCTTCCTCGTGCTTTACGGTATCGCCGCTCCCGATTC
GCAGCGCATCGCCTTCTATCGCCTTCTTGACGAGTTCTTCTGAGCGGGACTCTGGGGTTCGCGAAATGAC
CGACCAAGCGACGCCCAACCTGCCATCACGAGATTTCGATTCCACCGCCGCCTTCTATGAAAGGTTGGGC
TTCGGAATCGTTTTCCGGGACGCCGGCTGGATGATCCTCCAGCGCGGGGATCTCATGCTGGAGTTCTTCG
CCCACCCCAACTTGTTTATTGCAGCTTATAATGGTTACAAATAAAGCAATAGCATCACAAATTTCACAAA
TAAAGCATTTTTTTCACTGCATTCTAGTTGTGGTTTGTCCAAACTCATCAATGTATCTTATCATGTCTGT
ATACCGTCGACCTCTAGCTAGAGCTTGGCGTAATCATGGTCATAGCTGTTTCCTGTGTGAAATTGTTATC
CGCTCACAATTCCACACAACATACGAGCCGGAAGCATAAAGTGTAAAGCCTGGGGTGCCTAATGAGTGAG
CTAACTCACATTAATTGCGTTGCGCTCACTGCCCGCTTTCCAGTCGGGAAACCTGTCGTGCCAGCTGCAT
TAATGAATCGGCCAACGCGCGGGGAGAGGCGGTTTGCGTATTGGGCGCTCTTCCGCTTCCTCGCTCACTG
ACTCGCTGCGCTCGGTCGTTCGGCTGCGGCGAGCGGTATCAGCTCACTCAAAGGCGGTAATACGGTTATC
CACAGAATCAGGGGATAACGCAGGAAAGAACATGTGAGCAAAAGGCCAGCAAAAGGCCAGGAACCGTAAA
AAGGCCGCGTTGCTGGCGTTTTTCCATAGGCTCCGCCCCCCTGACGAGCATCACAAAAATCGACGCTCAA
GTCAGAGGTGGCGAAACCCGACAGGACTATAAAGATACCAGGCGTTTCCCCCTGGAAGCTCCCTCGTGCG
CTCTCCTGTTCCGACCCTGCCGCTTACCGGATACCTGTCCGCCTTTCTCCCTTCGGGAAGCGTGGCGCTT
TCTCATAGCTCACGCTGTAGGTATCTCAGTTCGGTGTAGGTCGTTCGCTCCAAGCTGGGCTGTGTGCACG
AACCCCCCGTTCAGCCCGACCGCTGCGCCTTATCCGGTAACTATCGTCTTGAGTCCAACCCGGTAAGACA
CGACTTATCGCCACTGGCAGCAGCCACTGGTAACAGGATTAGCAGAGCGAGGTATGTAGGCGGTGCTACA
GAGTTCTTGAAGTGGTGGCCTAACTACGGCTACACTAGAAGAACAGTATTTGGTATCTGCGCTCTGCTGA
AGCCAGTTACCTTCGGAAAAAGAGTTGGTAGCTCTTGATCCGGCAAACAAACCACCGCTGGTAGCGGTGG
TTTTTTTGTTTGCAAGCAGCAGATTACGCGCAGAAAAAAAGGATCTCAAGAAGATCCTTTGATCTTTTCT
ACGGGGTCTGACGCTCAGTGGAACGAAAACTCACGTTAAGGGATTTTGGTCATGAGATTATCAAAAAGGA
TCTTCACCTAGATCCTTTTAAATTAAAAATGAAGTTTTAAATCAATCTAAAGTATATATGAGTAAACTTG
GTCTGACAGTTACCAATGCTTAATCAGTGAGGCACCTATCTCAGCGATCTGTCTATTTCGTTCATCCATA
GTTGCCTGACTCCCCGTCGTGTAGATAACTACGATACGGGAGGGCTTACCATCTGGCCCCAGTGCTGCAA
TGATACCGCGAGACCCACGCTCACCGGCTCCAGATTTATCAGCAATAAACCAGCCAGCCGGAAGGGCCGA
GCGCAGAAGTGGTCCTGCAACTTTATCCGCCTCCATCCAGTCTATTAATTGTTGCCGGGAAGCTAGAGTA
AGTAGTTCGCCAGTTAATAGTTTGCGCAACGTTGTTGCCATTGCTACAGGCATCGTGGTGTCACGCTCGT
CGTTTGGTATGGCTTCATTCAGCTCCGGTTCCCAACGATCAAGGCGAGTTACATGATCCCCCATGTTGTG
CAAAAAAGCGGTTAGCTCCTTCGGTCCTCCGATCGTTGTCAGAAGTAAGTTGGCCGCAGTGTTATCACTC
ATGGTTATGGCAGCACTGCATAATTCTCTTACTGTCATGCCATCCGTAAGATGCTTTTCTGTGACTGGTG
AGTACTCAACCAAGTCATTCTGAGAATAGTGTATGCGGCGACCGAGTTGCTCTTGCCCGGCGTCAATACG
GGATAATACCGCGCCACATAGCAGAACTTTAAAAGTGCTCATCATTGGAAAACGTTCTTCGGGGCGAAAA
CTCTCAAGGATCTTACCGCTGTTGAGATCCAGTTCGATGTAACCCACTCGTGCACCCAACTGATCTTCAG
CATCTTTTACTTTCACCAGCGTTTCTGGGTGAGCAAAAACAGGAAGGCAAAATGCCGCAAAAAAGGGAAT
AAGGGCGACACGGAAATGTTGAATACTCATACTCTTCCTTTTTCAATATTATTGAAGCATTTATCAGGGT
TATTGTCTCATGAGCGGATACATATTTGAATGTATTTAGAAAAATAAACAAATAGGGGTTCCGCGCACAT
TTCCCCGAAAAGTGCCACCTGACGTCGACGGATCGGGAGATCTCCCGATCCCCTATGGTGCACTCTCAGT
ACAATCTGCTCTGATGCCGCATAGTTAAGCCAGTATCTGCTCCCTGCTTGTGTGTTGGAGGTCGCTGAGT
AGTGCGCGAGCAAAATTTAAGCTACAACAAGGCAAGGCTTGACCGACAATTGCATGAAGAATCTGCTTAG
G
Features (pLannotate 1.2.2; 18 found; start..end, strand, type, name):
     50..429     +  enhancer       CMV enhancer: human cytomegalovirus immediate early enhancer
    430..633     +  promoter       CMV promoter: human cytomegalovirus (CMV) immediate early promoter
    799..3057    +  CDS            Lima1: LIMA1_MOUSE - Also known as D15Ertd366e, Eplin From Mus musculus (Mouse).
   3166..3214    +  polyA_signal   HSV TK poly(A) signal: herpes simplex virus thymidine kinase polyadenylation signal (Cole and Stacy, 1985)
   3305..3321    -  polyA_signal   bGH poly(A) signal (fragment): bovine growth hormone polyadenylation signal
   3416..3844    +  rep_origin     f1 ori (sequence partly withheld): f1 bacteriophage origin of replication; arrow indicates direction of (+) strand synthesis
   3858..4187    +  promoter       SV40 promoter: SV40 enhancer and early promoter
   4254..5045    +  CDS            neo: KKA2_KLEPN - Also known as kan, nptII. Experimental evidence at protein level: Swiss-Prot protein existence level 1. Resistance to kanamycin, neomycin, paromomycin, ribostamycin, butirosin and gentamicin B. From Klebsiella pneumoniae.
   5071..5229    +  CDS            ble (fragment): BLE_KLEPN - Experimental evidence at protein level: Swiss-Prot protein existence level 1. Binding protein with a strong affinity to the bleomycin family of antibiotics. Binds to CL990; an antimitotic-antibiotic compound. From Klebsiella pneumoniae.
   5224..5345    +  polyA_signal   SV40 poly(A) signal: SV40 polyadenylation signal
   5418..5434    -  protein_bind   lac operator: The lac repressor binds to the lac operator to inhibit transcription in E. coli. This inhibition can be relieved by adding lactose or isopropyl-β-D-thiogalactopyranoside (IPTG). lac repressor encoded by lacI
   5442..5472    -  promoter       lac promoter: promoter for the E. coli lac operon
   5487..5508    -  protein_bind   CAP binding site: CAP binding activates transcription in the presence of cAMP. E. coli catabolite activator protein
   5521..5613    -  CDS            lacI (fragment): lac repressor; lacI; The lac repressor binds to the lac operator to inhibit transcription in E. coli. This inhibition can be relieved by adding lactose or isopropyl-β-D-thiogalactopyranoside (IPTG).
   5796..6384    -  rep_origin     ori: high-copy-number ColE1/pMB1/pBR322/pUC origin of replication
   6555..7415    -  CDS            AmpR: β-lactamase; bla; confers resistance to ampicillin, carbenicillin, and related antibiotics
   7416..7520    -  promoter       AmpR promoter: bla
   7579..7631    -  misc_feature   bom (fragment): basis of mobility region from pBR322
