[The description below was written by a language model from this plasmid's Addgene catalogue record and pLannotate feature annotations shown in this document.]
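Description:
pcDNA 3.3 N-MYC LIMA1 is a 7,736 bp mammalian expression plasmid built on a pcDNA-type backbone for transient or stable expression of mouse LIMA1 (also known as Eplin) in transfected cells. It is maintained in E. coli as a high-copy plasmid through a ColE1/pUC-type origin and selected with ampicillin via the β-lactamase gene and its own promoter. An f1 phage origin is also present. Residual lac promoter/operator, CAP site, lacI and bom fragments are backbone remnants with no evident role in the design.

The payload is driven by the human cytomegalovirus immediate early enhancer and promoter, which give strong constitutive transcription in most mammalian cell lines. Downstream lies the Lima1 coding sequence, followed by the herpes simplex virus thymidine kinase polyadenylation signal; a very short inverted fragment of the bGH poly(A) signal is also detected. The catalogue lists a MYC epitope fused to the N terminus of the insert, as the plasmid name indicates. The purpose line reads "C-MYC LIMA1", which most likely names the c-Myc epitope rather than a C-terminal position. The tag itself is not annotated in the feature table, though there is unannotated sequence between the promoter and the start of the Lima1 annotation where it could lie.

A separate cassette places the neomycin phosphotransferase gene under the SV40 enhancer/early promoter with an SV40 poly(A) signal, allowing G418 selection of stably transfected cells; a partial ble fragment follows neo. The plasmid is intended for expressing epitope-tagged LIMA1 in cultured cells, where the MYC tag permits detection or immunoprecipitation with anti-MYC antibodies.
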