Addgene plasmid #227875: pcDNA 3.3 N-MYC LIMA1
Purpose: Used for transfection of cells for expression of C-MYC LIMA1
Depositing lab: Sheng-cai Lin. Depositing organization: Xiamen University. Publication: AMPK targets PDZD8 to trigger carbon source shift from glucose to glutamine. Li M, Wang Y, Wei X, Cai WF, Wu J, Zhu M, Wang Y, Liu YH, Xiong J, Qu Q, Chen Y, Tian X, Yao L, Xie R, Li X, Chen S, Huang X, Zhang C, Xie C, Wu Y, Xu Z, Zhang B, Jiang B, Wang ZC, Li Q, Li G, Lin SY, Yu L, Piao HL, Deng X, Han J, Zhang CS, Lin SC. Cell Res. 2024 Jun 19. doi: 10.1038/s41422-024-00985-6. PubMed 38898113.
Backbone
  Vector backbone: pcDNA
  Vector type: Mammalian Expression
Growth in bacteria
  Bacterial resistance: Ampicillin, 100 μg/mL
  Growth temperature: 37°C
  Growth strain: DH5alpha
  Copy number: High Copy
Gene/Insert
  Gene/Insert name: LIMA1
  Species: M. musculus (mouse)
  Entrez Gene: Lima1 (a.k.a. Eplin)
  Tag / fusion protein: MYC (N terminal on insert)
  Cloning method: Ligation Independent Cloning
Terms and licenses: Academic/Nonprofit Terms; Industry Terms: Not Available to Industry
How to cite: pcDNA 3.3 N-MYC LIMA1 was a gift from Sheng-cai Lin (Addgene plasmid # 227875 ; http://n2t.net/addgene:227875 ; RRID:Addgene_227875)
